Addgene plasmid #192355: pDEST_6xUAS:mNeonGreen-Rab5a
Purpose: zfRabaa tagged with mNeonGreen, expressed under the UAS promoter
Depositing lab: Francesca Peri. Depositing organization: University of Zurich. Publication: A role for the centrosome in regulating the rate of neuronal efferocytosis by microglia in vivo. Moller K, Brambach M, Villani A, Gallo E, Gilmour D, Peri F. Elife. 2022 Nov 18;11:e82094. doi: 10.7554/eLife.82094. PubMed 36398880.
Backbone
  Vector backbone: Gateway Tol2 destination vector with cmlc2:mRFP-SV40pA for zebrafish red heart transgenesis marker
  Total vector size (bp): 7630
  Vector type: Mammalian Expression
Growth in bacteria
  Bacterial resistance: Ampicillin, 100 μg/mL
  Growth temperature: 37°C
  Growth strain: DH5alpha
  Copy number: High Copy
Gene/Insert
  Gene/Insert name: Rab5a
  Species: D. rerio (zebrafish)
  Insert size (bp): 651
  GenBank ID: 337737
  Entrez Gene: rab5aa (a.k.a. fj38g08, hm:zehn1144, rab5a, wu:fj38g08)
  Tag / fusion protein: mNeonGreen (N terminal on insert)
  Cloning method: Gateway Cloning
  Sequencing primers: 5′ gtctgaaacacaggccagat; 3′ CCACATTTGTAGAGGTTTTACTTGC
Resource information
  A portion of this plasmid was derived from a plasmid made by: The Rab5aa cDNA was a gift from the Gilmour lab, originally published in Hartmann et al., 2020.
Terms and licenses: Academic/Nonprofit Terms; Industry Terms: Not Available to Industry
Depositor comments: Please visit for https://www.biorxiv.org/content/10.1101/2022.08.12.503784v1 bioRxiv preprint.
How to cite: pDEST_6xUAS:mNeonGreen-Rab5a was a gift from Francesca Peri (Addgene plasmid # 192355 ; http://n2t.net/addgene:192355 ; RRID:Addgene_192355)
