[The description below was written by a language model from this plasmid's Addgene catalogue record and pLannotate feature annotations shown in this document.]
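Description:
pDEST_6xUAS:mNeonGreen-Rab5a is a zebrafish transgenesis plasmid of about 7.6 kb, assembled by multisite Gateway recombination into a Tol2 destination vector. The repository lists it as a mammalian expression vector, but the backbone description and insert point to use in zebrafish. It is maintained in E. coli as a high-copy plasmid through a ColE1/pUC-type origin and is selected with ampicillin via the β-lactamase gene. Remnants of a pBluescript-type backbone are also annotated, including lac promoter/operator elements, a T3 promoter and a partial M13 origin. The Tol2 transposon arms are not annotated as such. However, a fragment matched to medaka tyrosinase is plausibly Tol2-flanking sequence, since Tol2 was originally found in that locus.

The payload lies between attB4 and attB3 sites. Tandem Gal4-binding UAS repeats (annotated as a 5X block plus a partial further repeat, in line with the 6xUAS name) sit upstream of a minimal TATA-box promoter. After attB1 comes the mNeonGreen coding sequence, which is joined across the attB2 site to zebrafish rab5aa, giving an N-terminally tagged fusion that ends in an SV40 polyadenylation signal. The annotation tool matched the Rab5 sequence to a canine homologue, but the record specifies the zebrafish gene. Expression therefore depends on a Gal4 driver, allowing cell-type-restricted labelling of Rab5-positive early endosomes.

A second, oppositely oriented cassette encodes a red fluorescent protein (annotated as TagRFP, described by the depositor as mRFP) with its own SV40 poly(A). According to the backbone description it is driven by the cmlc2 heart promoter, which is not annotated, and it gives a red-heart marker for identifying transgenic carriers. The associated study concerns efferocytosis of neurons by microglia in vivo.
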