Features (pLannotate 1.2.2; 26 found; start..end, strand, type, name):
     98..181     -  CDS            large T antigen (fragment): large T antigen from SV40 (simian virus 40)
    197..329     +  polyA_signal   SV40 poly(A) signal: SV40 polyadenylation signal
    336..1049    -  CDS            TagRFP: monomeric derivative of red fluorescent protein from Entacmaea quadricolor (Merzlyak et al., 2007) mammalian codon-optimized
   2505..2545    -  misc_feature   MCS (fragment): pBluescript multiple cloning site
   2558..2576    -  promoter       T3 promoter: promoter for bacteriophage T3 RNA polymerase
   2621..2637    -  protein_bind   lac operator: The lac repressor binds to the lac operator to inhibit transcription in E. coli. This inhibition can be relieved by adding lactose or isopropyl-β-D-thiogalactopyranoside (IPTG). lac repressor encoded by lacI
   2645..2675    -  promoter       lac promoter: promoter for the E. coli lac operon
   2690..2711    -  protein_bind   CAP binding site: CAP binding activates transcription in the presence of cAMP. E. coli catabolite activator protein
   2724..2816    -  CDS            lacI (fragment): lac repressor; lacI; The lac repressor binds to the lac operator to inhibit transcription in E. coli. This inhibition can be relieved by adding lactose or isopropyl-β-D-thiogalactopyranoside (IPTG).
   2999..3587    -  rep_origin     ori: high-copy-number ColE1/pMB1/pBR322/pUC origin of replication
   3758..4618    -  CDS            AmpR: β-lactamase; bla; confers resistance to ampicillin, carbenicillin, and related antibiotics
   4619..4723    -  promoter       AmpR promoter: bla
   4749..4970    -  rep_origin     M13 ori (fragment) (sequence partly withheld): M13 bacteriophage origin of replication; arrow indicates direction of (+) strand synthesis
   4970..5257    +  CDS            tyr (fragment) (sequence partly withheld): TYRO_ORYLA - Also known as tyro. Experimental evidence at transcript level: Swiss-Prot protein existence level 2. This is a copper-containing oxidase that functions in the formation of pigments such as melanins and other polyphenolic compounds. From Oryzias latipes (Japanese rice fish) (Japanese killifish).
   5839..5859    +  protein_bind   attB4: mutant version of attB; core recombination site for the Gateway® BP reaction BP Clonase™
   5861..5900    +  misc_feature   MCS (fragment): pBluescript multiple cloning site
   5902..5996    +  protein_bind   5X UAS: five tandem copies of the "ScaI site" 17-mer CGGAGTACTGTCCTCCG, an upstream activating sequence (UAS) that efficiently binds yeast Gal4 (Webster et al., 1988; Pfeiffer et al., 2010) GAL4
   5997..6020    +  protein_bind   5X UAS (fragment): five tandem copies of the "ScaI site" 17-mer CGGAGTACTGTCCTCCG, an upstream activating sequence (UAS) that efficiently binds yeast Gal4 (Webster et al., 1988; Pfeiffer et al., 2010) GAL4
   6025..6042    +  promoter       minP (fragment): minimal TATA-box promoter with low basal activity
   6096..6116    +  protein_bind   attB1: mutant version of attB; core recombination site for the Gateway® BP reaction BP Clonase™
   6122..6829    +  CDS            mNeonGreen: mNeonGreen is a basic (constitutively fluorescent) green/yellow fluorescent protein published in 2013, derived from Branchiostoma lanceolatum. It is reported to be a very rapidly-maturing monomer with moderate acid sensitivity.
   6834..6854    -  protein_bind   attB2: mutant version of attB; core recombination site for the Gateway® BP reaction BP Clonase™
   6857..7504    +  CDS            RAB5A: RAB5A_CANLF - Experimental evidence at protein level: Swiss-Prot protein existence level 1. Small GTPase which cycles between active GTP-bound and inactive GDP-bound states. In its active state, binds to a variety of effector proteins to regulate cellular responses such as of intracellular membrane trafficking, from the formation of transport vesicles to their fusion with membranes. Active GTP-bound form is able to recruit to membranes different sets of downstream effectors directly responsible for vesicle formation, movement, tethering and fusion (PubMed:8521472). RAB5A is required for the fu
   7509..7529    -  protein_bind   attB3: mutant version of attB; core recombination site for the Gateway® BP reaction BP Clonase™
   7533..7553    +  CDS            lacZα (fragment): LacZα fragment of β-galactosidase; lacZ fragment
   7569..75      -  polyA_signal   SV40 poly(A) signal (across the origin): SV40 polyadenylation signal
>Addgene plasmid #192355 | pDEST_6xUAS:mNeonGreen-Rab5a | addgene full sequence | sequence record 378124 | Addgene NGS Result
AAAAAATGCTTTATTTGTGAAATTTGTGATGCTATTGCTTTATTTGTAACCATTATAAGCTGCAATAAAC
AAGTTAACAACAACAATTGCATTCATTTTATGTTTCAGGTTCAGGGGGAGGTGTGGGAGGTTTTTTAAAG
CAAGTAAAACCTCTACAAATGTGGTATGGCTGATTATGATCCTCTAGATCAGATCTCTTGTTTATTGCAG
CTTATAATGGTTACAAATAAAGCAATAGCATCACAAATTTCACAAATAAAGCATTTTTTTCACTGCATTC
TAGTTGTGGTTTGTCCAAACTCATCAATGTATCTTATCATGTCTGGATCTACGTATCAATTAAGTTTGTG
CCCCAGTTTGCTAGGGAGGTCGTAGTATCTGGCCACAGCCACCTCGTGCTGCTCGACGTAGGTCTCTTTG
TCGGCCTCCTTGATTCTTTCCAGTCTGTGGTCCACATAGTAGACACCGGGCATCTTGAGGTTCTTAGCGG
GTTTCTTGGATCTGTATGTGGTCTTGAAGTTGCAGATCAGGTGGCCCCCGCCCACGAGCTTCAGGGCCAT
GTCGCTTCTGCCTTCCAGGCCGCCGTCAGCGGGGTACAGCATCTCGGTGTTGGCCTCCCAGCCGAGTGTT
TTCTTCTGCATCACAGGGCCGTTGGATGGGAAGTTCGCCCCTCTGATCTTGACGTTGTAGATGAGGCAGC
CGTCCTGGAGGCTGGTGTCCTGGGTAGCGGTCAGCACGCCCCCGTCTTCGTATGTGGTGACTCTCTCCCA
TGTGAAGCCCTCAGGGAAGGACTGCTTAAAGAAGTCGGGGATGCCCTGGGTGTGGTTGATGAAGGTTCTG
CTGCCGTACATGAAGCTGGTAGCCAGGATGTCGAAGGCGAAGGGGAGAGGGCCGCCCTCGACCACCTTGA
TTCTCATGGTCTGGGTGCCCTCGTAGGGCTTGCCTTCGCCCTCGGATGTGCACTTGAAGTGGTGGTTGTT
CACGGTGCCCTCCATGTACAGCTTCATGTGCATGTTCTCCTTAATCAGCTCTTCGCCCTTAGACACCATG
GTCACTGTCTGCTTTGCTGTTGGTCTGGGCTCCTGGGTCACTGGCTTACTAATGGAGTCTTTATGTATGA
GGACTCTTATCAATTGTTCTTCTATAAAGGTCTGCAGTGTTTCTGTTCGTCCCCTACATGGACACCCAGA
GCCTCCTAAATACAGGAGCCCTGATAACTGCACAAGTGCTCAGATTCCAGCAGGGTGGAAAATGAGATAA
AGTGTGCAGATGGGGAGGGGGACGTGAATGAGAGATTTGAGGGATGAAAAGGATGGATGAACGCATTGAA
AATAGCCCCTTTCACAAAATAATACCAGTAAATTGTCATATAATTAATGACCAGACCTTTACCTGTAAAT
GATGTGATGTTCATATACAGAAGAATGCCAACAATTTACAGATGATTTTACAAATTCTTAATTTTCCTTT
TCTAAATGGATTTGTTCACACATTATCTCTTCAAAGCAATTGAATTTTCTGGAAAAGATTGGCTGTGTGT
GTAAAAGGTGCTACTGAGGAATTTAATGTGACATGGAATGAAGCAAACAGCAGCCTAAGACAGGATGGCA
GGAAAAATGTCACATGTTTAAAATAAGAGTGAAACCAACGACCTGGACTTATAGAGACTGTGTGTCCTTA
GGCAAAGCTCTTGTACAAACAGTGCTTGTGACTGTGAAATTCGGGGTTTGCCTGGATTGTGTTAAATGTG
TGCTTGGATGTATCATAAAAAAGAATCGGTTCTCTGTATTTGACATTTTCTGTAATTTATCTAAAGTTAC
AACTGGCTATGCCTGATTTTTATCACTATTGAATCAATCATTTTAAAGAATGTTAAGTCTGCTGATTTGG
AGAGCTCATTTACATTTATTTTGAATGTCTCTTATTTAACACAACTGATTTAAGCTTTAGATCTGCGAAG
ATACGGCCACGGGTGCTCTTGATCCTGTGGCTGATTTTGGACTGTGCTGCTCGCAGCTGCTGATGAATCA
CATACTTCCTCCATTTTCTTCCACTGATTGACTGTTATAATTTCCCTAATTTCCAGGTCAAGGTGCTGTG
CATTGTGGTAATAGATGTGACATGACGTCACTTCCAAAGGACCAATGAACATGTCTGACCAATTTCATAT
AATGTGAAAACGATTTTCATAGGCAGAATAAATAACATTTAAATTAAACTGGGCATCAGCGCAATTCAAT
TGGTTTGGTAATAGCAAGGGAAAATAGAATGAAGTGATCTCCAAAAAATAAGTACTTTTTGACTGTAAAT
AAAATTGTAAGGAGTAAAAAGTACTTTTTTTTCTAAAAAAATGTAATTAAGTAAAAGTAAAAGTATTGAT
TTTTAATTGTACTCAAGTAAAGTAAAAATCCCCAAAAATAATACTTAAGTACAGTAATCAAGTAAAATTA
CTCAAGTACTTTACACCTCTGGTTCTTGACCCCCTACCTTCAGCAAGCCCAGCAGATCCACTAGTTCTAG
AGCGGCCGCCACCGCGGTGGAGCTCCAGCTTTTGTTCCCTTTAGTGAGGGTTAATTGCGCGCTTGGCGTA
ATCATGGTCATAGCTGTTTCCTGTGTGAAATTGTTATCCGCTCACAATTCCACACAACATACGAGCCGGA
AGCATAAAGTGTAAAGCCTGGGGTGCCTAATGAGTGAGCTAACTCACATTAATTGCGTTGCGCTCACTGC
CCGCTTTCCAGTCGGGAAACCTGTCGTGCCAGCTGCATTAATGAATCGGCCAACGCGCGGGGAGAGGCGG
TTTGCGTATTGGGCGCTCTTCCGCTTCCTCGCTCACTGACTCGCTGCGCTCGGTCGTTCGGCTGCGGCGA
GCGGTATCAGCTCACTCAAAGGCGGTAATACGGTTATCCACAGAATCAGGGGATAACGCAGGAAAGAACA
TGTGAGCAAAAGGCCAGCAAAAGGCCAGGAACCGTAAAAAGGCCGCGTTGCTGGCGTTTTTCCATAGGCT
CCGCCCCCCTGACGAGCATCACAAAAATCGACGCTCAAGTCAGAGGTGGCGAAACCCGACAGGACTATAA
AGATACCAGGCGTTTCCCCCTGGAAGCTCCCTCGTGCGCTCTCCTGTTCCGACCCTGCCGCTTACCGGAT
ACCTGTCCGCCTTTCTCCCTTCGGGAAGCGTGGCGCTTTCTCATAGCTCACGCTGTAGGTATCTCAGTTC
GGTGTAGGTCGTTCGCTCCAAGCTGGGCTGTGTGCACGAACCCCCCGTTCAGCCCGACCGCTGCGCCTTA
TCCGGTAACTATCGTCTTGAGTCCAACCCGGTAAGACACGACTTATCGCCACTGGCAGCAGCCACTGGTA
ACAGGATTAGCAGAGCGAGGTATGTAGGCGGTGCTACAGAGTTCTTGAAGTGGTGGCCTAACTACGGCTA
CACTAGAAGAACAGTATTTGGTATCTGCGCTCTGCTGAAGCCAGTTACCTTCGGAAAAAGAGTTGGTAGC
TCTTGATCCGGCAAACAAACCACCGCTGGTAGCGGTGGTTTTTTTGTTTGCAAGCAGCAGATTACGCGCA
GAAAAAAAGGATCTCAAGAAGATCCTTTGATCTTTTCTACGGGGTCTGACGCTCAGTGGAACGAAAACTC
ACGTTAAGGCATTTTGGTCATGAGATTATCAAAAAGGATCTTCACCTAGATCCTTTTAAATTAAAAATGA
AGTTTTAAATCAATCTAAAGTATATATGAGTAAACTTGGTCTGACAGTTACCAATGCTTAATCAGTGAGG
CACCTATCTCAGCGATCTGTCTATTTCGTTCATCCATAGTTGCCTGACTCCCCGTCGTGTAGATAACTAC
GATACGGGAGGGCTTACCATCTGGCCCCAGTGCTGCAATGATACCGCGAGACCCACGCTCACCGGCTCCA
GATTTATCAGCAATAAACCAGCCAGCCGGAAGGGCCGAGCGCAGAAGTGGTCCTGCAACTTTATCCGCCT
CCATCCAGTCTATTAATTGTTGCCGGGAAGCTAGAGTAAGTAGTTCGCCAGTTAATAGTTTGCGCAACGT
TGTTGCCATTGCTACAGGCATCGTGGTGTCACGCTCGTCGTTTGGTATGGCTTCATTCAGCTCCGGTTCC
CAACGATCAAGGCGAGTTACATGATCCCCCATGTTGTGCAAAAAAGCGGTTAGCTCCTTCGGTCCTCCGA
TCGTTGTCAGAAGTAAGTTGGCCGCAGTGTTATCACTCATGGTTATGGCAGCACTGCATAATTCTCTTAC
TGTCATGCCATCCGTAAGATGCTTTTCTGTGACTGGTGAGTACTCAACCAAGTCATTCTGAGAATAGTGT
ATGCGGCGACCGAGTTGCTCTTGCCCGGCGTCAATACGGGATAATACCGCGCCACATAGCAGAACTTTAA
AAGTGCTCATCATTGGAAAACGTTCTTCGGGGCGAAAACTCTCAAGGATCTTACCGCTGTTGAGATCCAG
TTCGATGTAACCCACTCGTGCACCCAACTGATCTTCAGCATCTTTTACTTTCACCAGCGTTTCTGGGTGA
GCAAAAACAGGAAGGCAAAATGCCGCAAAAAAGGGAATAAGGGCGACACGGAAATGTTGAATACTCATAC
TCTTCCTTTTTCAATATTATTGAAGCATTTATCAGGGTTATTGTCTCATGAGCGGATACATATTTGAATG
TATTTAGAAAAATAAACAAATAGGGGTTCCGCGCACATTTCCCCGAAAAGTGCCACCTAAATTGTAAGCG
TTAATATTTTGTTAAAATTCGCGTTAAATTTTTGTTAAATCAGCTCATTTTTTAACCAATAGGCCGAAAT
CGGCAAAATCCCTTATAAATCAAAAGAATAGACCGAGATAGGGT
[37 nt withheld, positions 4875-4911]
AAAGAACGTGGACTCCAACGTCAAAGG
[32 nt withheld, positions 4939-4970]
GCTGGCTAAGAACTCATCAGCCTCCCCGGTCCATCTACCCACGTACCAATGCACCAATTGGCCACAATGA
CGGCTACTACATGGTGCCATTCCTTCCTCTTTATAGGAATGGAGACTACCTCCTGTCCAACAATGCTCTT
GGATACGAGTACGCCTACCTGTTGGACCCAGGTCATTGCACAACACCAGAAATGCCCTCTGATCTGCAAA
AGACGTGAATATCTGTTCAGACACCCATATCCACTCTGTTCCACACAGGTCAGAGGTTTGTCCAGGAGTT
CTTGACAGAGGTGTAAAAAGTACTCAAAAATTTTACTCAAGTGAAAGTACAAGTACTTAGGGAAAATTTT
ACTCAATTAAAAGTAAAAGTATCTGGCTAGAATCTTACTTGAGTAAAAGTAAAAAAGTACTCCATTAAAA
TTGTACTTGAGTATTAAGGAAGTAAAAGTAAAAGCAAGAAAGAAAACTAGAGATTCTTGTTTAAGCTTTT
AATCTCAAAAAACATTAAATGAAATGCATACAAGGTTTTATCCTGCTTTAGAACTGTTTGTATTTAATTA
TCAAACTATAAGACAGACAATCTAATGCCAGTACACGCTACTCAAAGTTGTAAAACCTCAGATTTAACTT
CAGTAGAAGCTGATTCTCAAAATTGTTAGTGTCAAGCCTAGCTCTTTTGGGGCTGAAAAGCAATCCTGCA
GTGCTGAAAAGCCTCTCACAGGCAGCCGATGCGGGAAGAGGTGTATTAGTCTTGATAGAGAGGCTGCAAA
TAGCAGGAAACGTGAGCAGAGACTCCCTGGTGTCTGAAACACAGGCCAGATGGGCCCTCGAGCAGGAAAC
AGCTATGACCATGATTACGCCAAGCTATCAACTTTGTATAGAAAAGTTGCGGCGGCCGCTCTAGAACTAG
TGGATCCCCCGGGCTGCAGGTCGGAGTACTGTCCTCCGAGCGGAGTACTGTCCTCCGAGCGGAGTACTGT
CCTCCGAGCGGAGTACTGTCCTCCGAGCGGAGTACTGTCCTCCGAGCGGAGTACTGTCCTCCGAGCGGAG
ACTCTAGAGGGTATATAATGGATCCCATCGCGTCTCAGCCTCACTTTGAGCTCCTCCACGAATTCGCCGC
CACCGCAAGTTTGTACAAAAAAGCAGGCTGGATGGTGAGCAAGGGCGAGGAGGATAACATGGCCTCTCTC
CCAGCGACACATGAGTTACACATCTTTGGCTCCATCAACGGTGTGGACTTTGACATGGTGGGTCAGGGCA
CCGGCAATCCAAATGATGGTTATGAGGAGTTAAACCTGAAGTCCACCAAGGGTGACCTCCAGTTCTCCCC
CTGGATTCTGGTCCCTCATATCGGGTATGGCTTCCATCAGTACCTGCCCTACCCTGACGGGATGTCGCCT
TTCCAGGCCGCCATGGTAGATGGCTCCGGATACCAAGTCCATCGCACAATGCAGTTTGAAGATGGTGCCT
CCCTTACTGTTAACTACCGCTACACCTACGAGGGAAGCCACATCAAAGGAGAGGCCCAGGTGAAGGGGAC
TGGTTTCCCTGCTGACGGTCCTGTGATGACCAACTCGCTGACCGCTGCGGACTGGTGCAGGTCGAAGAAG
ACTTACCCCAACGACAAAACCATCATCAGTACCTTTAAGTGGAGTTACACCACTGGAAATGGCAAGCGCT
ACCGGAGCACTGCGCGGACCACCTACACCTTTGCCAAGCCAATGGCGGCTAACTATCTGAAGAACCAGCC
GATGTACGTGTTCCGTAAGACGGAGCTCAAGCACTCCAAGACCGAGCTCAACTTCAAGGAGTGGCAAAAG
GCCTTTACCGATGTGATGGGCATGGACGAGCTGTACAAGGACCCAGCTTTCTTGTACAAAGTGGCTATGG
CCAATAGGGGAGGAGCAACACGCCCCAACGGGTCCAACGCGGGCAATAAGATCTGCCAGTTTAAACTGGT
CTTGCTAGGAGAGTCAGCGGTGGGGAAGTCCAGCCTCGTTCTGCGCTTCGTCAAAGGGCAGTTTCACGAG
TTTCAGGAAAGCACAATAGGAGCGGCCTTTCTTACACAGACACTGTGCTTGGATGACACGACGGTAAAGT
TTGAGATCTGGGACACAGCTGGACAGGAGCGCTACCACAGTCTGGCCCCCATGTACTACAGAGGTGCCCA
GGCCGCCATTGTAGTTTATGACATCACCAATGAGGAGTCATTTGCAAGAGCAAAGAACTGGGTTAAAGAG
CTTCAGAGGCAGGCTAGCCCAAACATTGTCATCGCTCTGTCTGGGAACAAGGCTGACCTTGCCAACAAGA
GAGCTGTGGACTTCCAGGATGCTCAGTCTTATGCAGATGACAACAGTTTGCTGTTCATGGAGACGTCAGC
AAAAACCTCCATGAACGTGAACGAGATCTTCATGGCCATTGCGAAAAAGTTGCCTAAGAGTGAGCCCCAA
GCTGCCGGAGCCAACAGCGGGCGGAGTAGGGGTGTGGACCTCACAGAGACAGCCCAACCCACTAAAGCCC
CCTGCTGCAGCAACTAAGCAACTTTATTATACATAGTTGATAATTCACTGGCCGTCGTTTTACGGTACCA
TCGATGATGATCCAGACATGATAAGATACATTGATGAGTTTGGACAAACCACAACTAGAATGCAGTGA
